>Addgene plasmid #57258 | Dronpa-Actin-7 | depositor partial sequence | sequence record 88395 | insert sequence
GACCGTCAGATCCGCTAGCGCTACCGGTCGCCACCATGGTGAGTGTGATTAAACCAGACATGAAGATCAA
GCTGCGTATGGAAGGCGCTGTAAATGGACACCCGTTCGCGATTGAAGGAGTTGGCCTTGGGAAGCCTTTC
GAGGGAAAACAGAGTATGGACCTTAAAGTCAAAGAAGGCGGACCTCTGCCTTTCGCCTATGACATCTTGA
CAACTGTGTTCTGTTACGGCAACAGGGTATTCGCCAAATACCCAGAAAATATAGTAGACTATTTCAAGCA
GTCGTTTCCTGAGGGCTACTCTTGGGAACGAAGCATGAATTACGAAGACGGGGGCATTTGTAACGCGACA
AACGACATAACCCTGGATGGTGACTGTTATATCTATGAAATTCGATTTGATGGTGTGAACTTTCCTGCCA
ATGGTCCAGTTATGCAGAAGAGGACTGTGAAATGGGAGCCATCCACTGAGAAATTGTATGTGCGTGATGG
AGTGCTGAAGGGTGATGTTAACATGGCTCTGTCGCTTGAAGGAGGTGGCCATTACCGATGTGACTTCAAA
ACTACTTATAAAGCTAAGAAGGTTGTCCAGTTGCCAGACTATCACTTTGTGGACCACCACATTGAGATTA
AAAGCCACGACAAAGATTACAGTAATGTTAATCTGCATGAGCACGCCGAAGCGCATTCTGAGCTGCCGAG
GCAGGCCAAGTCCGGACTCAGATCTCGAGCTATGGATGATGATATCGCCGCGCTCGTCGTCGACAACGGC
TCCGGCATGTGCAAGGCCGGCTTCGCGGGCGACGATGCCCCCCGGGCCGTCTTCCCCTCCATCGTGGGGC
GCCCCAGGCACCAGGGCGTGATGGTGGGCATGGGTCAGAAGGATTCCTATGTGGGCGACGAGGCCCAGAG
CAAGAGAGGCATCCTCACCCTGAAGTACCCCATCGAGCACGGCATCGTCACCAACTGGGACGACATGGAG
AAAATCTGGCACCACACCTTCTACAATGAGCTGCGTGTGGCTCCCGAGGAGCACCCCGTGCTGCTGACCG
AGGCCCCCCTGAACCCCAAGGCCAACCGCGAGAAGATGACCCAGATCATGTTTGAGACCTTCAACACCCC
AGCCATGTACGTTGCTATCCAGGCTGTGCTATCCCTGTACGCCTCTGGCCGTACCACTGGCATCGTGATG
GACTCCGGTGACGGGGTCACCCACACTGTGCCCATCTACGAGGGGTATGCCCTCCCCCATGCCATCCTGC
GTCTGGACCTGGCTGGCCGGGACCTGACTGACTACCTCATGAAGATCCTCACCGAGCGCGGCTACAGCTT
CACCACCACGGCCGAGCGGGAAATCGTGCGTGACATTAAGGAGAAGCTGTGCTACGTCGCCCTGGACTTC
GAGCAAGAGATGGCCACGGCTGCTTCCAGCTCCTCCCTGGAGAAGAGCTACGAGCTGCCTGACGGCCAGG
TCATCACCATTGGCAATGAGCGGTTCCGCTGCCCTGAGGCACTCTTCCAGCCTTCCTTCCTGGGCATGGA
GTCCTGTGGCATCCACGAAACTACCTTCAACTCCATCATGAAGTGTGACGTGGACATCCGCAAAGACCTG
TACGCCAACACAGTGCTGTCTGGCGGCACCACCATGTACCCTGGCATTGCCGACAGGATGCAGAAGGAGA
TCACTGCCCTGGCACCCAGCACAATGAAGATCAAGATCATTGCTCCTCCTGAGCGCAAGTACTCCGTGTG
GATCGGCGGCTCCATCCTGGCCTCGCTGTCCACCTTCCAGCAGATGTGGATCAGCAAGCAGGAGTATGAC
GAGTCCGGCCCCTCCATCGTCCACCGCAAATGCTTCTAGGGATCCACCGGATCTAGATAACTGATCATAA
TCAGCCATACCACATTTT
