>Addgene plasmid #57258 | Dronpa-Actin-7 | addgene partial sequence | sequence record 114637 | Dronpa-F 5'-ATCACTTTGTGGACCACCAC-3'
TGCATGAGCACGCCGAAGCGCATTCTGAGCTGCCGAGGCAGGCCAAGTCCGGACTCAGATCTCGAGCTAT
GGATGATGATATCGCCGCGCTCGTCGTCGACAACGGCTCCGGCATGTGCAAGGCCGGCTTCGCGGGCGAC
GATGCCCCCCGGGCCGTCTTCCCCTCCATCGTGGGGCGCCCCAGGCACCAGGGCGTGATGGTGGGCATGG
GTCAGAAGGATTCCTATGTGGGCGACGAGGCCCAGAGCAAGAGAGGCATCCTCACCCTGAAGTACCCCAT
CGAGCACGGCATCGTCACCAACTGGGACGACATGGAGAAAATCTGGCACCACACCTTCTACAATGAGCTG
CGTGTGGCTCCCGAGGAGCACCCCGTGCTGCTGACCGAGGCCCCCCTGAACCCCAAGGCCAACCGCGAGA
AGATGACCCAGATCATGTTTGAGACCTTCAACACCCCAGCCATGTACGTTGCTATCCAGGCTGTGCTATC
CCTGTACGCCTCTGGCCGTACCACTGGCATCGTGATGGACTCCGGTGACGGGGTCACCCACACTGTGCCC
ATCTACGAGGGGTATGCCCTCCCCCATGCCATCCTGCGTCTGGACCTGGCTGGCCGGGACCTGACTGACT
ACCTCATGAAGATCCTCACCGAGCGCGGCTACAGCTTCACCACCACGGCCGAGCGGGAAATCGTGCGTGA
CATTAAGGAGAAGCTGTGCTACGTCGCCCTGGACTTCGAGCAAGAGATGGCCACGGCTGCTTCCAGCTCC
TCCCTGGAGAAGAGCTACGAGCTGCCTGACGGCCAGGTCATCACCATTGG
