[The description below was written by a language model from this plasmid's Addgene catalogue record.]
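Description:
Dronpa-Actin-7 is a mammalian expression plasmid that produces human beta-actin (ACTB) fused to the fluorescent protein Dronpa. It is built on a Dronpa-bearing backbone recorded as about 4.75 kb without the insert. The plasmid is maintained at high copy number in E. coli under kanamycin selection. A neomycin resistance marker allows G418 selection of transfected mammalian cells, which makes stable line generation possible in addition to transient expression. The record does not give a feature table, so the origin of replication and the exact arrangement of the resistance cassette are not stated.

Expression of the fusion is driven by the CMV promoter, a strong constitutive promoter in most mammalian cell types. The listed 3′ sequencing primer implies that an SV40 polyadenylation signal lies downstream of the coding region. The construct name suggests that Dronpa precedes actin and that the "7" refers to a linker length, but the record does not explicitly state the tag orientation or linker, and the cloning method is listed as unknown. Dronpa is a green-emitting protein, recorded here with excitation at 503 nm and emission at 518 nm. It is generally known for reversible photoswitching between bright and dark states.

The stated purpose is localization to actin. The fusion incorporates into the cell's actin cytoskeleton, labelling filamentous structures for live-cell fluorescence microscopy. Because Dronpa is photoswitchable, such a marker also suits tracking of actin dynamics by selective activation and super-resolution imaging approaches, although the record itself specifies only the localization target and spectral properties.
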