Addgene plasmid #57258: Dronpa-Actin-7
Purpose: Localization: Actin, Excitation: 503, Emission: 518
Depositing lab: Michael Davidson. Depositing organization: Florida State University, Tallahassee.
Backbone
  Vector backbone: Dronpa
  Backbone size w/o insert (bp): 4750
  Vector type: Mammalian Expression
  Selectable markers: Neomycin (select with G418)
Growth in bacteria
  Bacterial resistance: Kanamycin, 50 μg/mL
  Growth temperature: 37°C
  Growth strain: DH5alpha
  Copy number: High Copy
Gene/Insert
  Gene/Insert name: Actin (alt name: NM_001101.3)
  Species: H. sapiens (human)
  Entrez Gene: ACTB (a.k.a. BKRNS, BNS, BRWS1, CSMH, DDS1, PS1TP5BP1, THC8)
  Promoter: CMV
  Tag / fusion protein: Dronpa
  Cloning method: Unknown
  Sequencing primers: 5′ CMV-F; 3′ SV40pA-R
Terms and licenses: Academic/Nonprofit Terms; Industry Terms
Depositor comments: . Excitation = 503; Emission = 518
How to cite: Dronpa-Actin-7 was a gift from Michael Davidson (Addgene plasmid # 57258 ; http://n2t.net/addgene:57258 ; RRID:Addgene_57258)
